>Addgene plasmid #200852 | pSCT149: pHelper(AjTn6022)_ΔTnsA | addgene full sequence | sequence record 399435 | Addgene NGS Result
TTTACACTTTATGCTTCCGGCTCGTATGTTGGTCGACGTGGAGATATACCATGTTTAACTTTAATAAGGA
GATATACATGGTTCAGACTGATACTGTAAGTATTGACCGAAGTCGGATCATACTCAAACCAAATGTAATT
GTTAAGTATGAAGGGCAACCGTATAAGATTGCTAATGTTTTGAATGCCAACGATATCGTGATTTCTAGTT
TAGATTCTGTGCGTTGTTTACAAGTAAGTGCAGATTCTCTACAAGTATTTGAAGCTGAAAATAACCAAAC
TAAAGATATAAATAAAGGTGATTGGGATATTACGCATGAAGCGTGGAAAATAGCTTTACATCGTTATGAA
ATCATCAAGCCGTTGATTAAGTATTCAACAACCGAATTAGTCGAGCAACGAGCAAGTGAATATGGCATTA
ACCGTTCCACCTTATGGAAATGGTTAAAAGATTTTAGAGAAAATAATTCTATCTTAGTGTTAGTTCCTAA
AAAGAGAGGTTGGACGACCAAGAAGTCTAGGTTGTCTCCTCAAATTATGAATATTATTAACCAAGGTATT
CAAGAGGAATATCTCAATGCCAGAAAGCCTAGTATTGCAAAAACTATAGATTTTATTAAAGCAGAATGTT
CTCGCCTTAAACTAGAAGCACCCCATGACAATTCAATTCGTAGAAAAATAGAAGCATTAAACGATTATAT
GGTGATTAAGGCTCGTCATGGTTCTAAAGCAGCACAAGATAAGTATGCATCTGCTGCTGGTGAGTTTCCT
AATGCTGATTATCCCTTGGCATATGTACAGGTAGACCACACTCCACTAGATATTGAAATTGTTGATGATG
AATTTAGAGAGGCGATTGGACGACCATTTCTAACATTAGCTATTGATATAAATACTCGAATGGTGGTCGG
TTATTACTTGTCCTTAGAAGCCCCCAGTGCAACATCTGTTGCCATGTGTATTGCTTCCAGTATTTTGTCA
AAAAAACGGAAGCTAATTGAATTGGATATAGATGCTGATTGGCAAGTTGAAGGTCTTATGGATTCTATAC
ATACAGATAATGGTCCTGACTTTAGAACTAACCATATCAGTCGAGCTTGCTTAAAATATGGGATTCATTG
GGAGTTTCGTCCGATTGGTGGGGCAAGGTTTGGTGGACATATCGAACGTTTGATTGGTGTTGTTAACATT
GAAATGCACATCTTGGATGGTACAACCTTCTCGAATATCCAAGAACGTGGAACCTATAATTCAGCAGGTC
ATGCCTGTATGACACTAAAAGAACTAGAATATTATATTGTTTATTGGATCACTAAAGTTTATCACCAAAA
GAAACACTCCAAACTCGGTATGTCACCTTTACAGAAGTGGCAAGATGGTGTTTGGGGAACAAAAACTAGT
GTTGGAACAGGTTTAAAAGAGAGAGTTTCGGATGAAGATACATTATTTATTGATTTCCTTCCCGAATTTG
AATCAACAATTCAACGTGTAGGTGTACAGAAAGACAATCTATTTTATTTTGCTGATTGTTTACGACAATG
GGTTAATTGTGTTGATCCCGAAGATGTAAATAAAAAGAGAAAAAAGAAATTTTTGTTTAAACGTGATCCA
AGGGATATTTCTCTTATTTGGTTTTATGAACCTCTGTCCAATACATATTTTAAAGTGCCTACTGCTAAGC
GAGAAATACCACCAATTAGCTTATTTGAATACAAACAAGTGCAGAAATATCTTCGTGGCGAGCAACATGA
TAATCAAAATCAGGATGAGATTTATCAGGCAATTCTTCATTTACGAGAGCAATTGAAACAATCCCGTAGT
CTGACTCGGAAGCAACGGAGAGTAAATCAACGTAAAAAGGAAAATGCAAAAGCAACACATCATTTATCTG
TAAAAAATGAACCTGAAAAACCATCTATTGTCGAAAACAGTGTTCAGCCGACTAATGATTTATGGAGTAT
TCCATTGACGGCATTTGAAGATTTAAGGGGATAATAATGCAAAAATATGAACATCTTGCAGATGATGTAC
TTGAAGTCATGTCTCTAAGTGATAGTGATCGTATCAATATTTTATTTTCTGATCGTTGGATTGGTTATAA
AAAAGCGGTCACTATTTTGGATACTTTAACTGATCTGTTGAATCGCCCTAGGAAGCTTCGCCCAGAATGT
TTATTGATTGTGGGTGATTCTAATATGGGTAAAACGACCATTATCCACGAATTCACAAAGCAGCATTACA
CCAAAACAGTGAATGACATAGATATGGAGCTGCTGTCTGTAAAAAAACCTGTTTTAACCATATTAGCCCC
TGCTAAAGCGAATGTAAAAGAATTCTATATCAATATATTGAATCATTTCTTTGTCCCATTTCGTCCTACT
GATCCTGAAGCAAAGTTACGGAATCAAGCTGTCCATCTAATGCGGAAGTATGAAACAAAAATGTTGATTA
TTGATGAAATCCATAATTGTTTAACAGGTTCTACCAAACTTCTTTCCGAAGTGATGAATACCTTAAAGAA
TCTAAGTAATGATCTAAGTCTGAATATCGTTGGCGTCGGTACTCGTGAAGCAGTTACGATTCTACATACC
GATGCTCAATATGCAAGCCGTTTTGATGTAGCAATGTTGCCTAAATGGGAACTGAATCAGGATTTTCTAA
GACTATTATTAAGTTATGTACGATTATTGCCTTTAAAGAAACGTTCTGATCTAGCATCTCAAAGACTTGC
CACCCTTATATTTGAAATTTCAGGTGGGAATTTTGGTGACTTAAACAGATTGTTGATTGAGTGTGCTAAA
GAGGCAATCGTAAAAGGTAATGAAGAAATTACCGAAGAAATTGTTAATAAATTTAAATGGCTTAAACCAA
CCGAGGGTATGAGGAATATTAGAAATATAAATCTTAACATGGTTTAGGTATTCTACTTTTCATAGGAAAA
TAGCCATGCACCAAGTAGAACAACGTTGGTATATTCGTACCCCTATTCAAGAGGGTGAAGTATTTTCCTC
TTGGCTCATACGTTCTGCTTTGGATTTAGGCTGCTCACCATTAACTTTAGTGAATCTTTTGTGGGAAAAA
TGGAGAGGATTAACGATAGATATTGATCGTGGGTTAAATGAAGAAAAATTAGACATATTGTTAAATCATT
GTTTTGTGGAACAGCATGAAGTTCAGAAAACTATGTTAAGCAGTTATTTCCCTGCTTTGATTCCAAAAAA
TTATAACAAAAATCAGCGTATTCCTTGGATATTGGCTCTAGGTATTCGAAATCGTTCAAATGTGTCAGGT
CGTCAAATTTGTACGCAATGTCTAAGTTCTACCCATACACCACCATATTTGCGTATCAAGTGGCGTATGG
GGTGGCATAGTGGCTGTGATATTCATAAAACCATATTAATAGATCATTGTCCTCAATGCAGAATCACATT
ACAACCTATAAAAATTGATATAGAGCATGGATCATTAGCAATTTGTACTTCATGCTATGCTGATTTAAGT
ACACTCATTCAACGTCCAGTAGAAACGGATGCATTAAGATTTCAGCATCAAGCTGATCAGGTCTTAGAGT
CACAATTTGGGCGATATAACCAAAAGGATATTTCATCAATAGAGTGGTTTGAGATTGCTCGTATATGGTT
AAGTTTTATTCGATCCCCTTTAAATATGAAGAGTCCTAACCTTTTGCAAATGTTTGAAAGTCTTAATATT
GATTTAAATATAGATTATCCTATTACACCAGTAGCCTTTGAATTTCTGTCTGTTCAGGAGCGTGAAAAAT
TATTATCAATTTTAAATAAAATCATGGCATTACCTTGTGATTTATTTGTTGATCGCTCTTTAGAATATCA
TGTAAGTCATTCTTATTTTTGGGATAAAAGAAAAAAACTGCCTACGCAGCTTCAACTAATGAAAGATAAA
ATGTTGAAGCCAATTAAGATTATTTTGCCGAAAGATAACGCCATAGCCATGAGTAAACCCAAATCTAAAA
AAAGTGTACAACGGAAGTGGTTAAGGCTATTGAGAAAGCTACAGAAAGGGGGGAACAGGTGACTTTAGCT
CAATTTTCCCATAAAGAAGGCTGTAGTGGTTGTGACAGGGCTGATATAGATAAATTCAAAAAAAGATATA
AGGGCGATAAGTATTGTTCAACTTGTTATGCCCGAATTTTTAAAAAAAGAGCTTGTCCAAAATGTGGTGA
ATATGCCAGATTGCCAAAAAATGATGATCAAGCAATTTGTAATGAATGCATCAAAAAACAGCCTTGTATT
CGCTGTAATCAAACTAAGAAGCCGATAGGGACACTCACCGAATATGGTGTGGTTTGTAATAGCTGTTCTG
TTTATTTTCGCCCAATTGAGCGTTGTGAGAGGTGTGATACACCATCACAAAAATTGACACATATTTCACG
ATTTGGTGATGATTTAAGGGTATGTCCCAAATGCTCTACTAGAGATTATGAAACATGTCCCTCTTGTCAT
AAATATCGCTTATTAGAGCAAGATGATACAGGAGCTAAGATTTGTAAAAAATGTAGGAATAACGCCAAAA
AGAAATGCAAGCAATGTGATGTCTTGATACCAGCAGGCTGTCCTGATCTATGTAACAACTGTTACTGGCA
TAAGAATCTATGGGAGAAAGCTAGACGAAATATTAAAGCATTCCAATCCCAACACTTACAGGCTCAATAT
GAGCAATATTTAATTTGGTTAGAAGATGAGGTTGGTGCAAATAAAGCAGCACTGTATATCAATAAACATA
CCCATTTTTTTATCAAAACTGAAGAATTATGGCTTGATGCAATTCCTACAGCAGAACAGTTATTGGCTGT
TTTAAGAACCAGTGGACTTAGAAAATTTGAGTTGGTTGCATCTTGGCTAGATGAAGCCCATCACATTAAG
GTTGCATTAGAGGATAAAGACTTTTGCTCTCAACAGGATCAGATAGAAAAACTGATTTCAAGCCTTCCTC
ACCCCTCTACTGCTTATGATGTGGTTATATCTTATAAAGATGAGCTTGATATAAAAATGAAAGATGGAAA
GACCAGTATCCGGTCCATAAAACTGGCAATAAAGCCTGCGGTTGCTCTTATGCACTATGTTTGTGCATCG
GGAGCTACATTACCTAATTTAAACCATATAAAAGCCTATCTTATCGACTTTTCTGGTCAGGCTGCTGCAC
TAACAGGGTTCATTAATTTTTTGAATAAAAATTTTGATACATCTATAGACTATTTGGCTTTTAAAAAATC
AAAAAATTTCAATGAAAAACGAAAAAATAAAGTAGAAAAAGAAATTGTCCAATGGGTGGATAAGCCTTTG
GAGAATAAGGAAGATGTATTAAATTGGGTGAAGAATGGGCTAAGATATTTTCATAATGTATCTTATGTGG
AGTCTCTAAAAGTCAAATTTGAGATGATTACAGAAGCTGATGATGGATATGAAATTTTATTGCAGAATCA
TTCTTATTGGTTGCCAAAAAACACAGGAGATTTAAAAAGATAGTTTTTTTGTGATTATACTGTGCTATTT
CAAGCTAATTTATTGTACAAGTTGGTTTGTTTATCTAATTCTTCTAAAAGAACTGTCCATAACAATATGG
GGCAGGCTGCTGCCACCGCTGAGCAATAACCTAGGCTGCTGCCACCGCTGAGCAATAACTAGCATAACCC
CTTGGGGCCTCTAAACGGGTCTTGAGGGGTTTTTTGCTGAAACCTCAGGCATTTGAGAAGCACACGGTCA
CACTGCTTCCGGTAGTCAATAAACCGGTAAACCAGCAATAGACATAAGCGGCTATTTAACGACCCTGCCC
TGAACCGACGACCGGGTCATCGTGGCCGGATCTTGCGGCCCCTCGGCTTGAACGAATTGTTAGACATTAT
TTGCCGACTACCTTGGTGATCTCGCCTTTCACGTAGTGGACAAATTCTTCCAACTGATCTGCGCGCGAGG
CCAAGCGATCTTCTTCTTGTCCAAGATAAGCCTGTCTAGCTTCAAGTATGACGGGCTGATACTGGGCCGG
CAGGCGCTCCATTGCCCAGTCGGCAGCGACATCCTTCGGCGCGATTTTGCCGGTTACTGCGCTGTACCAA
ATGCGGGACAACGTAAGCACTACATTTCGCTCATCGCCAGCCCAGTCGGGCGGCGAGTTCCATAGCGTTA
AGGTTTCATTTAGCGCCTCAAATAGATCCTGTTCAGGAACCGGATCAAAGAGTTCCTCCGCCGCTGGACC
TACCAAGGCAACGCTATGTTCTCTTGCTTTTGTCAGCAAGATAGCCAGATCAATGTCGATCGTGGCTGGC
TCGAAGATACCTGCAAGAATGTCATTGCGCTGCCATTCTCCAAATTGCAGTTCGCGCTTAGCTGGATAAC
GCCACGGAATGATGTCGTCGTGCACAACAATGGTGACTTCTACAGCGCGGAGAATCTCGCTCTCTCCAGG
GGAAGCCGAAGTTTCCAAAAGGTCGTTGATCAAAGCTCGCCGCGTTGTTTCATCAAGCCTTACGGTCACC
GTAACCAGCAAATCAATATCACTGTGTGGCTTCAGGCCGCCATCCACTGCGGAGCCGTACAAATGTACGG
CCAGCAACGTCGGTTCGAGATGGCGCTCGATGACGCCAACTACCTCTGATAGTTGAGTCGATACTTCGGC
GATCACCGCTTCCCTCATACTCTTCCTTTTTCAATATTATTGAAGCATTTATCAGGGTTATTGTCTCATG
AGCGGATACATATTTGAATGTATTTAGAAAAATAAACAAATAGCTAGCTCACTCGGTCGCTACGCTCCGG
GCGTGAGACTGCGGCGGGCGCTGCGGACACATACAAAGTTACCCACAGATTCCGTGGATAAGCAGGGGAC
TAACATGTGAGGCAAAACAGCAGGGCCGCGCCGGTGGCGTTTTTCCATAGGCTCCGCCCTCCTGCCAGAG
TTCACATAAACAGACGCTTTTCCGGTGCATCTGTGGGAGCCGTGAGGCTCAACCATGAATCTGACAGTAC
GGGCGAAACCCGACAGGACTTAAAGATCCCCACCGTTTCCGGCGGGTCGCTCCCTCTTGCGCTCTCCTGT
TCCGACCCTGCCGTTTACCGGATACCTGTTCCGCCTTTCTCCCTTACGGGAAGTGTGGCGCTTTCTCATA
GCTCACACACTGGTATCTCGGCTCGGTGTAGGTCGTTCGCTCCAAGCTGGGCTGTAAGCAAGAACTCCCC
GTTCAGCCCGACTGCTGCGCCTTATCCGGTAACTGTTCACTTGAGTCCAACCCGGAAAAGCACGGTAAAA
CGCCACTGGCAGCAGCCATTGGTAACTGGGAGTTCGCAGAGGATTTGTTTAGCTAAACACGCGGTTGCTC
TTGAAGTGTGCGCCAAAGTCCGGCTACACTGGAAGGACAGATTTGGTTGCTGTGCTCTGCGAAAGCCAGT
TACCACGGTTAAGCAGTTCCCCAACTGACTTAACCTTCGATCAAACCACCTCCCCAGGTGGTTTTTTCGT
TTACAGGGCAAAAGATTACGCGCAGAAAAAAAGGATCTCAAGAAGATCCTTTGATCTTTTCTACTGAACC
GCTCTAGATTTCAGTGCAATTTATCTCTTCAAATGTAGCACCTGAAGTCAGCCCCATACGATATAAGTTG
TAATTCTCATGTTAGTCATGCCCCGCGCCCACCGGAAGGAGCTGACTGGGTTGAAGGCTCTCAAGGGCAT
CGGTCGAGATCCCGGTGCCTAATGAGTGAGCTAACTTACATTAATTGCGTTGCGC
Features (pLannotate 1.2.2; 11 found; start..end, strand, type, name):
      1..31      +  promoter       lac promoter: promoter for the E. coli lac operon
     52..72      +  RBS            RBS (fragment): efficient ribosome binding site from bacteriophage T7 gene 10 (Olins and Rangwala, 1989)
    211..228     +  3'UTR          polyhedrin 3' UTR (fragment): 3' UTR from the Autographa californica nucleopolyhedrovirus polyhedrin gene (Suzuki et al., 2006)
   5605..5622    +  CDS            SET1 (fragment): solubility-enhancement tag derived from T7 phage gene 10B
   5634..5651    +  CDS            SET1 (fragment): solubility-enhancement tag derived from T7 phage gene 10B
   5659..5706    +  terminator     T7 terminator: transcription terminator for bacteriophage T7 RNA polymerase
   5877..6668    -  CDS            SmR: aminoglycoside adenylyltransferase (Murphy, 1985); aadA; confers resistance to spectinomycin and streptomycin
   6669..6760    -  promoter       AmpR promoter: bla
   6808..7546    -  rep_origin     CloDF13 ori: Plasmids containing the CloDF13 (CDF) origin of replication can be propagated in E. coli cells that contain additional plasmids with compatible origins.
   7643..7707    -  CDS            TcR (fragment): tetracycline efflux protein; tet; confers resistance to tetracycline
   7722..7743    -  protein_bind   CAP binding site: CAP binding activates transcription in the presence of cAMP. E. coli catabolite activator protein
