[The description below was written by a language model from this plasmid's Addgene catalogue record and pLannotate feature annotations shown in this document.]
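Description:
pSCT149: pHelper(AjTn6022)_ΔTnsA is a bacterial expression "helper" plasmid built on the pCDFDuet-1 backbone, about 7.8 kb in size. It is propagated in E. coli through the CloDF13 (CDF) origin, which gives a low copy number and is compatible with plasmids carrying other origin types, so it can be co-maintained with partner plasmids in the same cell. Selection is by spectinomycin, conferred by the aadA (SmR) aminoglycoside adenylyltransferase gene, which is annotated downstream of an AmpR-type promoter.

The payload is a set of protein-coding genes from AjTn6022, a Tn7-family transposon of Acinetobacter johnsonii, assembled by Gibson cloning with the TnsA gene omitted. The automated annotation does not resolve the individual transposon genes. They presumably occupy the large unannotated stretch of roughly 5.4 kb between the upstream regulatory elements and the T7 terminator, but the record does not list which proteins are encoded or in what order. Expression appears to be driven by a lac promoter with its adjacent CAP binding site, followed by a T7 gene 10-derived ribosome binding site, which fits the stated purpose of inducible expression. The record does not name the inducer, and no lacI gene is annotated. The short matches to a polyhedrin 3' UTR, the SET1 tag and TcR are small fragments and are probably incidental matches rather than functional parts.

The name and stated purpose point to a dropout control for testing the contribution of TnsA to transposition. It would be used alongside other components of the system, which this record does not describe.
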