Addgene plasmid #200852: pSCT149: pHelper(AjTn6022)_ΔTnsA
Purpose: Inducible expression of AjTn6022 proteins (except TnsA).
Depositing lab: Feng Zhang. Depositing organization: Broad Institute. Publication: Modularity and diversity of target selectors in Tn7 transposons. Faure G, Saito M, Benler S, Peng I, Wolf YI, Strecker J, Altae-Tran H, Neumann E, Li D, Makarova KS, Macrae RK, Koonin EV, Zhang F. Mol Cell. 2023 Jun 15;83(12):2122-2136.e10. doi: 10.1016/j.molcel.2023.05.013. Epub 2023 Jun 1. PubMed 37267947.
Backbone
  Vector backbone: pCDFDuet-1
  Vector type: Bacterial Expression
Growth in bacteria
  Bacterial resistance: Spectinomycin, 50 μg/mL
  Growth temperature: 37°C
  Growth strain: NEB Stable
  Copy number: Low Copy
Gene/Insert
  Gene/Insert name: AjTn6022
  Species: Acinetobacter johnsonii
  Cloning method: Gibson Cloning
Terms and licenses: Academic/Nonprofit Terms; Industry Terms: Not Available to Industry
How to cite: pSCT149: pHelper(AjTn6022)_ΔTnsA was a gift from Feng Zhang (Addgene plasmid # 200852 ; http://n2t.net/addgene:200852 ; RRID:Addgene_200852)
